Addgene plasmid #63169: pJFRC208-10XUAS-FRT>STOP>FRT-myr::smGFP-FLAG
Purpose: GAL4-responsive UAS “flp-On” spaghetti monster GFP-FLAG reporter
Depositing lab: Gerald Rubin. Depositing organization: HHMI, Janelia Research Campus. Publication: Optimized tools for multicolor stochastic labeling reveal diverse stereotyped cell arrangements in the fly visual system. Nern A, Pfeiffer BD, Rubin GM. Proc Natl Acad Sci U S A. 2015 May 11. pii: 201506763. 10.1073/pnas.1506763112 PubMed 25964354.
Backbone
  Vector backbone: pJFRC12-10XUAS-IVS-myr::GFP
  Total vector size (bp): 9899
  Vector type: Insect Expression
Growth in bacteria
  Bacterial resistance: Ampicillin, 100 μg/mL
  Growth temperature: 37°C
  Growth strain: Top10
  Copy number: High Copy
Gene/Insert
  Gene/Insert name: "spaghetti monster GFP-FLAG" (alt name: smGFP-FLAG)
  Species: D. melanogaster (fly)
  Insert size (bp): 1300
  Tag / fusion protein: N-myristoylation (N terminal on insert)
  Cloning method: Restriction Enzyme; 5′ cloning site XhoI (not destroyed); 3′ cloning site XbaI (not destroyed)
  Sequencing primers: 5′ GACTACACCTTTGGCCAGACG; 3′ GTGACGAATCTTGAAATTAGCC
Terms and licenses: Academic/Nonprofit Terms; Industry Terms: Not Available to Industry
How to cite: pJFRC208-10XUAS-FRT>STOP>FRT-myr::smGFP-FLAG was a gift from Gerald Rubin (Addgene plasmid # 63169 ; http://n2t.net/addgene:63169 ; RRID:Addgene_63169)
