[The description below was written by a language model from this plasmid's Addgene catalogue record and pLannotate feature annotations shown in this document.]
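Description:
pJFRC208-10XUAS-FRT>STOP>FRT-myr::smGFP-FLAG is a 9.9 kb Drosophila transgenesis and expression plasmid built on the pJFRC12-10XUAS-IVS-myr::GFP backbone. It is maintained in E. coli as a high-copy plasmid through a ColE1/pUC-type origin and selected with ampicillin via the β-lactamase gene. For fly work it carries a φC31 integrase attB site, which allows site-specific insertion into genomic attP landing sites, and a mini-white eye-colour marker for identifying transformants.

The payload is a GAL4- and FLP-dependent ("flp-On") reporter. Two blocks of five GAL4-binding UAS repeats (10XUAS in total) sit upstream of a Drosophila hsp70Bb promoter. Directly downstream, two minimal FRT sites in the same orientation flank a transcriptional stop cassette made of SV40 early-region sequence (small t intron and poly(A) signal). The various SV40 T-antigen and NLS "CDS" hits in the annotation are fragments of this terminator region rather than expressed proteins.

After the second FRT comes the reporter coding sequence. An N-terminal fragment of Drosophila Src64B supplies the myristoylation signal for membrane targeting. It is fused to "spaghetti monster" GFP-FLAG, a superfolder GFP scaffold with multiple FLAG epitope copies annotated at both ends. A second copy of the SV40 intron/poly(A) region terminates the transcript.

Until FLP excises the stop cassette, GAL4-driven transcription ends before the reporter. After excision, GAL4-expressing cells produce a membrane-bound, FLAG-detectable marker. According to the record, the construct belongs to a toolset for multicolor stochastic labeling of cells, applied to the fly visual system.
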