Features (pLannotate 1.2.2; 29 found; start..end, strand, type, name):
     31..135     +  promoter       AmpR promoter: bla
    136..996     +  CDS            AmpR: β-lactamase; bla; confers resistance to ampicillin, carbenicillin, and related antibiotics
   1167..1755    +  rep_origin     ori: high-copy-number ColE1/pMB1/pBR322/pUC origin of replication
   1842..1911    +  protein_bind   attB: attB site for the φC31 integrase (Groth et al., 2000) phage φC31 integrase
   2606..5478    +  CDS            mini-white: Drosophila white gene eye color pigment; white; This is a modified version of the white gene lacking part of the first intron.
   6251..6406    +  CDS            YPB1_ECOLX (fragment): Protein predicted: Swiss-Prot protein existence level 4. From Escherichia coli.
   6488..6509    -  misc_feature   MCS (fragment): pUC18/19 multiple cloning site
   6508..6602    +  protein_bind   5X UAS: five tandem copies of the "ScaI site" 17-mer CGGAGTACTGTCCTCCG, an upstream activating sequence (UAS) that efficiently binds yeast Gal4 (Webster et al., 1988; Pfeiffer et al., 2010) GAL4
   6636..6730    +  protein_bind   5X UAS: five tandem copies of the "ScaI site" 17-mer CGGAGTACTGTCCTCCG, an upstream activating sequence (UAS) that efficiently binds yeast Gal4 (Webster et al., 1988; Pfeiffer et al., 2010) GAL4
   6761..6999    +  promoter       hsp70 promoter: Drosophila melanogaster hsp70Bb promoter
   7009..7042    -  protein_bind   FRT (minimal): supports FLP-mediated excision but not integration (Turan and Bode, 2011) FLP recombinase from the Saccharomyces cerevisiae 2μ plasmid
   7062..7136    +  CDS            small t antigen (fragment): SV40 (simian virus 40) small t antigen
   7138..7203    +  intron         small t intron: SV40 (simian virus 40) small t antigen intron
   7333..7353    +  CDS            SV40 NLS: nuclear localization signal of SV40 (simian virus 40) large T antigen
   7360..7494    +  CDS            LT_POVHA (fragment): Protein inferred from homology: Swiss-Prot protein existence level 3. Isoform large T antigen is a key early protein essential for both driving viral replication and inducing cellular transformation. Plays a role in viral genome replication by driving entry of quiescent cells into the cell cycle and by autoregulating the synthesis of viral early mRNA. Displays highly oncogenic activities by corrupting the host cellular checkpoint mechanisms that guard cell division and the transcription, replication, and repair of DNA. Participates in the modulation of cellular gene expression preceeding viral
   7519..7602    +  CDS            large T antigen (fragment): large T antigen from SV40 (simian virus 40)
   7625..7759    +  polyA_signal   SV40 poly(A) signal: SV40 polyadenylation signal
   7771..7804    -  protein_bind   FRT (minimal): supports FLP-mediated excision but not integration (Turan and Bode, 2011) FLP recombinase from the Saccharomyces cerevisiae 2μ plasmid
   7818..8072    +  CDS            Src64B (fragment): SRC64_DROME - Also known as Src1. Experimental evidence at protein level: Swiss-Prot protein existence level 1. May play a role in the development of neural tissue and smooth muscle. From Drosophila melanogaster (Fruit fly).
   8079..8098    +  CDS            5xFLAG (fragment): five tandem FLAG® epitope tags
   8136..8159    +  CDS            FLAG: FLAG® epitope tag, followed by an enterokinase cleavage site
   8169..9011    +  CDS            Superfolder GFP: Superfolder GFP is a basic (constitutively fluorescent) green fluorescent protein published in 2005, derived from Aequorea victoria. It is reported to be a very rapidly-maturing weak dimer.
   9045..9061    +  CDS            3xFLAG (fragment): three tandem FLAG® epitope tags
   9106..9180    +  CDS            small t antigen (fragment): SV40 (simian virus 40) small t antigen
   9182..9247    +  intron         small t intron: SV40 (simian virus 40) small t antigen intron
   9377..9397    +  CDS            SV40 NLS: nuclear localization signal of SV40 (simian virus 40) large T antigen
   9404..9538    +  CDS            LT_POVHA (fragment): Protein inferred from homology: Swiss-Prot protein existence level 3. Isoform large T antigen is a key early protein essential for both driving viral replication and inducing cellular transformation. Plays a role in viral genome replication by driving entry of quiescent cells into the cell cycle and by autoregulating the synthesis of viral early mRNA. Displays highly oncogenic activities by corrupting the host cellular checkpoint mechanisms that guard cell division and the transcription, replication, and repair of DNA. Participates in the modulation of cellular gene expression preceeding viral
   9563..9646    +  CDS            large T antigen (fragment): large T antigen from SV40 (simian virus 40)
   9669..9803    +  polyA_signal   SV40 poly(A) signal: SV40 polyadenylation signal
>Addgene plasmid #63169 | pJFRC208-10XUAS-FRT>STOP>FRT-myr::smGFP-FLAG | depositor full sequence | sequence record 104798 | pJFRC208-10XUAS-FRT>STOP>FRT-myr::smGFP-FLAG sequence 9899 bps
GACTCAGGTGGCACTTTTCGGGGAAATGTGCGCGGAACCCCTATTTGTTTATTTTTCTAAATACATTCAA
ATATGTATCCGCTCATGAGACAATAACCCTGATAAATGCTTCAATAATATTGAAAAAGGAAGAGTATGAG
TATTCAACATTTCCGTGTCGCCCTTATTCCCTTTTTTGCGGCATTTTGCCTTCCTGTTTTTGCTCACCCA
GAAACGCTGGTGAAAGTAAAAGATGCTGAAGATCAGTTGGGTGCACGAGTGGGTTACATCGAACTGGATC
TCAACAGCGGTAAGATCCTTGAGAGTTTTCGCCCCGAAGAACGTTTTCCAATGATGAGCACTTTTAAAGT
TCTGCTATGTGGCGCGGTATTATCCCGTATTGACGCCGGGCAAGAGCAACTCGGTCGCCGCATACACTAT
TCTCAGAATGACTTGGTTGAGTACTCACCAGTCACAGAAAAGCATCTTACGGATGGCATGACAGTAAGAG
AATTATGCAGTGCTGCCATAACCATGAGTGATAACACTGCGGCCAACTTACTTCTGACAACGATCGGAGG
ACCGAAGGAGCTAACCGCTTTTTTGCACAACATGGGGGATCATGTAACTCGCCTTGATCGTTGGGAACCG
GAGCTGAATGAAGCCATACCAAACGACGAGCGTGACACCACGATGCCTGTAGCAATGGCAACAACGTTGC
GCAAACTATTAACTGGCGAACTACTTACTCTAGCTTCCCGGCAACAATTAATAGACTGGATGGAGGCGGA
TAAAGTTGCAGGACCACTTCTGCGCTCGGCCCTTCCGGCTGGCTGGTTTATTGCTGATAAATCTGGAGCC
GGTGAGCGTGGGTCTCGCGGTATCATTGCAGCACTGGGGCCAGATGGTAAGCCCTCCCGTATCGTAGTTA
TCTACACGACGGGGAGTCAGGCAACTATGGATGAACGAAATAGACAGATCGCTGAGATAGGTGCCTCACT
GATTAAGCATTGGTAACTGTCAGACCAAGTTTACTCATATATACTTTAGATTGATTTAAAACTTCATTTT
TAATTTAAAAGGATCTAGGTGAAGATCCTTTTTGATAATCTCATGACCAAAATCCCTTAACGTGAGTTTT
CGTTCCACTGAGCGTCAGACCCCGTAGAAAAGATCAAAGGATCTTCTTGAGATCCTTTTTTTCTGCGCGT
AATCTGCTGCTTGCAAACAAAAAAACCACCGCTACCAGCGGTGGTTTGTTTGCCGGATCAAGAGCTACCA
ACTCTTTTTCCGAAGGTAACTGGCTTCAGCAGAGCGCAGATACCAAATACTGTTCTTCTAGTGTAGCCGT
AGTTAGGCCACCACTTCAAGAACTCTGTAGCACCGCCTACATACCTCGCTCTGCTAATCCTGTTACCAGT
GGCTGCTGCCAGTGGCGATAAGTCGTGTCTTACCGGGTTGGACTCAAGACGATAGTTACCGGATAAGGCG
CAGCGGTCGGGCTGAACGGGGGGTTCGTGCACACAGCCCAGCTTGGAGCGAACGACCTACACCGAACTGA
GATACCTACAGCGTGAGCTATGAGAAAGCGCCACGCTTCCCGAAGGGAGAAAGGCGGACAGGTATCCGGT
AAGCGGCAGGGTCGGAACAGGAGAGCGCACGAGGGAGCTTCCAGGGGGAAACGCCTGGTATCTTTATAGT
CCTGTCGGGTTTCGCCACCTCTGACTTGAGCGTCGATTTTTGTGATGCTCGTCAGGGGGGCGGAGCCTAT
GGAAAAACGCCAGCAACGCGGCCTTTTTACGGTTCCTGGCCTTTTGCTGGCCTTTTGCTCACATGTTACC
GTCGACGATGTAGGTCACGGTCTCGAAGCCGCGGTGCGGGTGCCAGGGCGTGCCCTTGGGCTCCCCGGGC
GCGTACTCCACCTCACCCATCTGGTCCATCATGATGAACGGGTCGAGGTGGCGGTAGTTGATCCCGGCGA
ACGCGCGGCGCACCGGGAAGCCCTCGCCCTCGAAACCGCTGGGCGCGGTGGTCACGGTGAGCACGGGACG
TGCGACGGCGTCGGCGGGTGCGGATACGCGGGGCAGCGTCAGCGGGTTCTCGACGGTCACGGCGGGCATG
TCGACAAGCCGAACATATGGGCGCGCCTAGTATGTATGTAAGTTAATAAAACCCATTTTTGCGGAAAGTA
GATAAAAAAAACATTTTTTTTTTTTACTGCACTGGATATCATTGAACTTATCTGATCAGTTTTAAATTTA
CTTCGATCCAAGGGTATTTGATGTACCAGGTTCTTTCGATTACCTCTCACTCAAAATGACATTCCACTCA
AAGTCAGCGCTGTTTGCCTCCTTCTCTGTCCACAGAAATATCGCCGTCTCTTTCGCCGCTGCGTCCGCTA
TCTCTTTCGCCACCGTTTGTAGCGTTACGTAGCGTCAATGTCCGCCTTCAGTTGCATTTTGTCAGCGGTT
TCGTGACGAAGCTCCAAGCGGTTTACGCCATCAATTAAACACAAAGTGCTGTGCCAAAACTCCTCTCGCT
TCTTATTTTTGTTTGTTTTTTGAGTGATTGGGGTGGTGATTGGTTTTGGGTGGGTAAGCAGGGGAAAGTG
TGAAAAATCCCGGCAATGGGCCAAGAGGATCAGGAGCTATTAATTCGCGGAGGCAGCAAACACCCATCTG
CCGAGCATCTGAACAATGTGAGTAGTACATGTGCATACATCTTAAGTTCACTTGATCTATAGGAACTGCG
ATTGCAACATCAAATTGTATGCGGCGTGAGAACTGCGACCCACAAAAATCCCAAACCGCAATTGCACAAA
CAAATAGTGACACGAAACAGATTATTCTGGTAGCTGTTCTCGCTATATAAGACAATTTTTGAGATCATAT
CATGATCAAGACATCTAAAGGCATTCATTTTCGACTATATTCTTTTTTACAAAAAATATAACAACCAGAT
ATTTTAAGCTGATCCTAGATGCACAAAAAATAAATAAAAGTATAAACCTACTTCGTAGGATACTTCGGGG
TACTTTTTGTTCGGGGTTAGATGAGCATAACGCTAGTAGTTGATATTTGAGATCCCCTATCATTGCAGGG
TGACAGCGGAGCGGCTTCGCAGAGCTGCATTAACCAGGGCTTCGGGCAGGCCAAAAACTACGGCACGCTC
CGGCCACCCAGTCCGCCGGAGGACTCCGGTTCAGGGAGCGGCCAACTAGCCGAGAACCTCACCTATGCCT
GGCACAATATGGACATCTTTGGGGCGGTCAATCAGCCGGGCTCCGGATGGCGGCAGCTGGTCAACCGGAC
ACGCGGACTATTCTGCAACGAGCGACACATACCGGCGCCCAGGAAACATTTGCTCAAGAACGGTGAGTTT
CTATTCGCAGTCGGCTGATCTGTGTGAAATCTTAATAAAGGGTCCAATTACCAATTTGAAACTCAGTTTG
CGGCGTGGCCTATCCGGGCGAACTTTTGGCCGTGATGGGCAGTTCCGGTGCCGGAAAGACGACCCTGCTG
AATGCCCTTGCCTTTCGATCGCCGCAGGGCATCCAAGTATCGCCATCCGGGATGCGACTGCTCAATGGCC
AACCTGTGGACGCCAAGGAGATGCAGGCCAGGTGCGCCTATGTCCAGCAGGATGACCTCTTTATCGGCTC
CCTAACGGCCAGGGAACACCTGATTTTCCAAGCCATGGTGCGGATGCCACGACATCTGACCTATCGGCAG
CGAGTGGCCCGCGTGGATCAGGTGATCCAGGAGCTTTCGCTCAGCAAATGTCAGCACACGATCATCGGTG
TGCCCGGCAGGGTGAAAGGTCTGTCCGGCGGAGAAAGGAAGCGTCTGGCATTCGCCTCCGAGGCTCTAAC
CGATCCGCCGCTTCTGATCTGCGATGAGCCCACCTCCGGACTGGACTCCTTTACCGCCCACAGCGTCGTC
CAGGTGCTGAAGAAGCTGTCGCAGAAGGGCAAGACCGTCATCCTGACCATTCATCAGCCGTCTTCCGAGC
TGTTTGAGCTCTTTGACAAGATCCTTCTGATGGCCGAGGGCAGGGTAGCTTTCTTGGGCACTCCCAGCGA
AGCCGTCGACTTCTTTTCCTAGTGAGTTCGATGTGTTTATTAAGGGTATCTAGTATTACATAACATCTCA
ACTCCTATCCAGCGTGGGTGCCCAGTGTCCTACCAACTACAATCCGGCGGACTTTTACGTACAGGTGTTG
GCCGTTGTGCCCGGACGGGAGATCGAGTCCCGTGATCGGATCGCCAAGATATGCGACAATTTTGCCATTA
GCAAAGTAGCCCGGGATATGGAGCAGTTGTTGGCCACCAAAAATCTGGAGAAGCCACTGGAGCAGCCGGA
GAATGGGTACACCTACAAGGCCACCTGGTTCATGCAGTTCCGGGCGGTCCTGTGGCGATCCTGGCTGTCG
GTGCTCAAGGAACCACTCCTCGTAAAAGTGCGACTTATTCAGACAACGGTGAGTGGTTCCAGTGGAAACA
AATGATATAACGCTTACAATTCTTGGAAACAAATTCGCTAGATTTTAGATAGAATTGCCTGATTCCACAC
CCTTCTTAGTTTTTTTCAATGAGATGTATAGTTTATAGTTTTGCAGAAGATAAATAAATTTCATTTAACT
CGCGAATATTAATGAGATGCGAGTAACATTTTAATTTGCAGATGGTTGCCATCTTGATTGGCCTCATCTT
TTTGGGCCAACAACTCACGCAAGTGGGTGTGATGAATATCAACGGAGCCATCTTCCTCTTCCTGACCAAC
ATGACCTTTCAAAACGTCTTTGCCACGATAAATGTAAGTCATGTTTAGAATACATTTGCATTTCAATAAT
TTACTAACTTTCTAATGAATCGATTCGATTTAGGTGTTCACCTCAGAGCTGCCAGTTTTTATGAGGGAGG
CCCGAAGTCGACTTTATCGCTGTGACACATACTTTCTGGGCAAAACGATTGCCGAATTGCCGCTTTTTCT
CACAGTGCCACTGGTCTTCACGGCGATTGCCTATCCGATGATCGGACTGCGGGCCGGAGTGCTGCACTTC
TTCAACTGCCTGGCGCTGGTCACTCTGGTGGCCAATGTGTCAACGTCCTTCGGATATCTAATATCCTGCG
CCAGCTCCTCGACCTCGATGGCGCTGTCTGTGGGTCCGCCGGTTATCATACCATTCCTGCTCTTTGGCGG
CTTCTTCTTGAACTCGGGCTCGGTGCCAGTATACCTCAAATGGTTGTCGTACCTCTCATGGTTCCGTTAC
GCCAACGAGGGTCTGCTGATTAACCAATGGGCGGACGTGGAGCCGGGCGAAATTAGCTGCACATCGTCGA
ACACCACGTGCCCCAGTTCGGGCAAGGTCATCCTGGAGACGCTTAACTTCTCCGCCGCCGATCTGCCGCT
GGACTACGTGGGTCTGGCCATTCTCATCGTGAGCTTCCGGGTGCTCGCATATCTGGCTCTAAGACTTCGG
GCCCGACGCAAGGAGTAGCCGACATATATCCGAAATAACTGCTTGTTTTTTTTTTTTACCATTATTACCA
TCGTGTTTACTGTTTATTGCCCCCTCAAAAAGCTAATGTAATTATATTTGTGCCAATAAAAACAAGATAT
GACCTATAGAATACAAGTATTTCCCCTTCGAACATCCCCACAAGTAGACTTTGGATTTGTCTTCTAACCA
AAAGACTTACACACCTGCATACCTTACATCAAAAACTCGTTTATCGCTACATAAAACACCGGGATATATT
TTTTATATACATACTTTTCAAATCGCGCGCCCTCTTCATAATTCACCTCCACCACACCACGTTTCGTAGT
TGCTCTTTCGCTGTCTCCCACCCGCTCTCCGCAACACATTCACCTTTTGTTCGACGACCTTGGAGCGACT
GTCGTTAGTTCCGCGCGATTCGGTTCGCTCAAATGGTTCCGAGTGGTTCATTTCGTCTCAATAGAAATTA
GTAATAAATATTTGTATGTACAATTTATTTGCTCCAATATATTTGTATATATTTCCCTCACAGCTATATT
TATTCTAATTTAATATTATGACTTTTTAAGGTAATTTTTTGTGACCTGTTCGGAGTGATTAGCGTTACAA
TTTGAACTGAAAGTGACATCCAGTGTTTGTTCCTTGTGTAGATGCATCTCAAAAAAATGGTGGGCATAAT
AGTGTTGTTTATATATATCAAAAATAACAACTATAATAATAAGAATACATTTAATTTAGAAAATGCTTGG
ATTTCACTGGAACTAGGGCGCGCCTCCGGAACATAATGGTGCAGGGCGCTGACTTCCGCGTTTCCAGACT
TTACGAAACACGGAAACCGAAGACCATTCATGTTGTTGCTCAGGTCGCAGACGTTTTGCAGCAGCAGTCG
CTTCACGTTCGCTCGCGTATCGGTGATTCATTCTGCTAACCAGTAAGGCAACCCCGCCAGCCTAGCCGGG
TCCTCAACGACAGGAGCACGATCATGCGCACCCGTGGCCAGGGCCGCAAGCTTGCATGCCTGCAGGTCGG
AGTACTGTCCTCCGAGCGGAGTACTGTCCTCCGAGCGGAGTACTGTCCTCCGAGCGGAGTACTGTCCTCC
GAGCGGAGTACTGTCCTCCGAGCGGAGACTCTAGCCCTAGGGCATGCCTGCAGGTCGGAGTACTGTCCTC
CGAGCGGAGTACTGTCCTCCGAGCGGAGTACTGTCCTCCGAGCGGAGTACTGTCCTCCGAGCGGAGTACT
GTCCTCCGAGCGGAGACTCTAGCGCTAGCGACGTCGAGCGCCGGAGTATAAATAGAGGCGCTTCGTCTAC
GGAGCGACAATTCAATTCAAACAAGCAAAGTGAACACGTCGCTAAGCGAAAGCTAAGCAAATAAACAAGC
GCAGCTGAACAAGCTAAACAATCTGCAGTAAAGTGCAAGTTAAAGTGAATCAATTAAAAGTAACCAGCAA
CCAAGTAAATCAACTGCAACTACTGAAATCTGCCAAGAAGTAATTATTGAATACAAGAAGAGAACTCTGA
ATAGATCTGAAGTTCCTATACTTTCTAGAGAATAGGAACTTCTAACGTAAGCTAGCTAGAGGATCTTTGT
GAAGGAACCTTACTTCTGTGGTGTGACATAATTGGACAAACTACCTACAGAGATTTAAAGCTCTAAGGTA
AATATAAAATTTTTAAGTGTATAATGTGTTAAACTACTGATTCTAATTGTTTGTGTATTTTAGATTCCAA
CCTATGGAACTGATGAATGGGAGCAGTGGTGGAATGCCTTTAATGAGGAAAACCTGTTTTGCTCAGAAGA
AATGCCATCTAGTGATGATGAGGCTACTGCTGACTCTCAACATTCTACTCCTCCAAAAAAGAAGAGAAAG
GTAGAAGACCCCAAGGACTTTCCTTCAGAATTGCTAAGTTTTTTGAGTCATGCTGTGTTTAGTAATAGAA
CTCTTGCTTGCTTTGCTATTTACACCACAAAGGAAAAAGCTGCACTGCTATACAAGAAAATTATGGAAAA
ATATTTGATGTATAGTGCCTTGACTAGAGATCATAATCAGCCATACCACATTTGTAGAGGTTTTACTTGC
TTTAAAAAACCTCCCACACCTCCCCCTGAACCTGAAACATAAAATGAATGCAATTGTTGTTGTTAACTTG
TTTATTGCAGCTTATAATGGTTACAAATAAAGCAATAGCATCACAAATTTCACAAATAAAGCATTTTTTT
CACTGCATTCTAGTTGTGGTTTGTCCAAACTCATCAATGTATCTTATCATGTCTGGATCGATCTGGCCGG
GAAGTTCCTATACTTTCTAGAGAATAGGAACTTCCTCGAGAATCAAAATGGGCAACAAATGCTGCAGCAA
GCGACAGGATCAGGAACTGGCACTGGCCTATCCCACTGGGGGCTACAAGAAATCCGACTACACCTTTGGC
CAGACGCACATCAACAGCAGCGGCGGCGGCAACATGGGCGGCGTTCTTGGCCAGAAGCATAACAACGGTG
GCTCGCTGGACTCGCGCTACACGCCCGATCCCAATCATCGGGGTCCGTTGAAAATCGGCGGAAAGGGCGG
CGTTGACATCATCAGACCACGCGGATCCATGGACTACAAGGACGACGACGATAAAGGAGATTACAAAGAT
GACGATGATAAGGGCGATTATAAGGACGACGATGACAAGGGCGGCGTGTCGAAAGGCGAGGAGCTGTTCA
CAGGCGTGGTCCCCATCCTGGTTGAGCTGGACGGTGACGTTAACGGCCACAAATTTAGCGTACGTGGTGA
GGGCGAGGGTGACGCTACCAACGGAAAGCTGACCCTGAAATTCATCTGCACAACTGGCAAGCTGCCGGTG
CCCTGGCCCACGCTGGTAACCACTCTGGGCGGAGGCGTTCAATGTTTCAGTCGTTACCCGGATCACATGA
AGCAGCATGACTTCTTCAAGTCGGCCATGCCCGAAGGCTACGTGCAGGAGCGCACCATCAGTTTTAAGGA
TGACGGCACCTACAAGACTCGCGCCGAGGTCAAGTTCGAAGGAGACACCCTGGTTAATCGTATCGAGCTC
AAAGGCATCGATTTCAAGGAGGACGGAAATATTCTGGGCCACAAGCTGGAGTACAATTTTAACAGCCACA
ATGTTTACATTACTGCCGACAAGCAGAAGAACGGCATCAAGGCTAATTTCAAGATTCGTCACAATGTGGA
GGGAGGCGACTATAAGGATGACGATGACAAACAACAAGACTATAAGGACGATGATGACAAAGGTCAGCAA
GGCGATTACAAGGACGATGACGATAAGCAGCAAGATTACAAGGATGATGATGATAAGGGAGGCGACGGAA
GCGTGCAGCTGGCAGATCATTACCAACAGAACACGCCCATTGGTGACGGTCCAGTCCTGCTGCCTGATAA
CCACTACTTGTCCACCCAGTCGGTGCTGTCGAAGGACCCGAACGAGAAGCGTGACCACATGGTGCTGCTG
GAGTTCGTGACCGCCGCAGGAATCACCCTCGGCATGGATGAGCTTTACAAGGGCGGAGATTATAAAGATG
ACGACGACAAGGGCGACTACAAAGATGATGATGACAAGGGTGACTACAAAGACGACGATGATAAATAATC
TAGAGGATCTTTGTGAAGGAACCTTACTTCTGTGGTGTGACATAATTGGACAAACTACCTACAGAGATTT
AAAGCTCTAAGGTAAATATAAAATTTTTAAGTGTATAATGTGTTAAACTACTGATTCTAATTGTTTGTGT
ATTTTAGATTCCAACCTATGGAACTGATGAATGGGAGCAGTGGTGGAATGCCTTTAATGAGGAAAACCTG
TTTTGCTCAGAAGAAATGCCATCTAGTGATGATGAGGCTACTGCTGACTCTCAACATTCTACTCCTCCAA
AAAAGAAGAGAAAGGTAGAAGACCCCAAGGACTTTCCTTCAGAATTGCTAAGTTTTTTGAGTCATGCTGT
GTTTAGTAATAGAACTCTTGCTTGCTTTGCTATTTACACCACAAAGGAAAAAGCTGCACTGCTATACAAG
AAAATTATGGAAAAATATTTGATGTATAGTGCCTTGACTAGAGATCATAATCAGCCATACCACATTTGTA
GAGGTTTTACTTGCTTTAAAAAACCTCCCACACCTCCCCCTGAACCTGAAACATAAAATGAATGCAATTG
TTGTTGTTAACTTGTTTATTGCAGCTTATAATGGTTACAAATAAAGCAATAGCATCACAAATTTCACAAA
TAAAGCATTTTTTTCACTGCATTCTAGTTGTGGTTTGTCCAAACTCATCAATGTATCTTATCATGTCTGG
ATCGATCTGGCCGGCCGTTTAAACGAATTCTTGAAGACGAAAGGGCCTCGTGATACGCCTATTTTTATAG
GTTAATGTCATGATAATAATGGTTTCTTA
