>Addgene plasmid #63169 | pJFRC208-10XUAS-FRT>STOP>FRT-myr::smGFP-FLAG | addgene partial sequence | sequence record 112571 | pCasper-hs 5'-GCAACTACTGAAATCTGCCAAG-3'
ACTCTGAATAGATCTGAAGTTCCTATACTTTCTAGAGAATAGGAACTTCTAACGTAAGCTAGCTAGAGGA
TCTTTGTGAAGGAACCTTACTTCTGTGGTGTGACATAATTGGACAAACTACCTACAGAGATTTAAAGCTC
TAAGGTAAATATAAAATTTTTAAGTGTATAATGTGTTAAACTACTGATTCTAATTGTTTGTGTATTTTAG
ATTCCAACCTATGGAACTGATGAATGGGAGCAGTGGTGGAATGCCTTTAATGAGGAAAACCTGTTTTGCT
CAGAAGAAATGCCATCTAGTGATGATGAGGCTACTGCTGACTCTCAACATTCTACTCCTCCAAAAAAGAA
GAGAAAGGTAGAAGACCCCAAGGACTTTCCTTCAGAATTGCTAAGTTTTTTGAGTCATGCTGTGTTTAGT
AATAGAACTCTTGCTTGCTTTGCTATTTACACCACAAAGGAAAAAGCTGCACTGCTATACAAGAAAATTA
TGGAAAAATATTTGATGTATAGTGCCTTGACTAGAGATCATAATCAGCCATACCACATTTGTAGAGGTTT
TACTTGCTTTAAAAAACCTCCCACACCTCCCCCTGAACCTGAAACATAAAATGAATGCAATTGTTGTTGT
TAACTTGTTTATTGCAGCTTATAATGGTTACAAATAAAGCAATAGCATCACAAATTTCACAAATAAAGCA
TTTTTTTCACTGCATTCTAGTTGTGGTTTGTCCAAACTCATCAATGTATCTTATCATGTCTGGATCGATC
TGGCCGGGAAGTTCCTATACTTTCTAGAGAATAGGAACTTCCTCGAGAATCAAAATGGGCAACAAATGCT
GCAGCAAGCGACAGGATCAGGAACTGGCACTGGCCTATCCCACTGGGGGCTACAAGAAATCCGACTACAC
CTTTGGCCAGACGCACATCACCAGCAGCGGCGGCGGCATC
