>Addgene plasmid #63169 | pJFRC208-10XUAS-FRT>STOP>FRT-myr::smGFP-FLAG | addgene partial sequence | sequence record 112574 | GFP2(b) 5'-CTTGATGCCGTTCTTCTGCTTGT-3'
TTAAATTGTACTCCAGCTTGTGGCCCAGAATATTTCCGTCCTCCTTGAAATCGATGCCTTTGAGCTCGAT
ACGATTAACCAGGGTGTCTCCTTCGAACTTGACCTCGGCGCGAGTCTTGTAGGTGCCGTCATCCTTAAAA
CTGATGGTGCGCTCCTGCACGTAGCCTTCGGGCATGGCCGACTTGAAGAAGTCATGCTGCTTCATGTGAT
CCGGGTAACGACTGAAACATTGAACGCCTCCGCCCAGAGTGGTTACCAGCGTGGGCCAGGGCACCGGCAG
CTTGCCAGTTGTGCAGATGAATTTCAGGGTCAGCTTTCCGTTGGTAGCGTCACCCTCGCCCTCACCACGT
ACGCTAAATTTGTGGCCGTTAACGTCACCGTCCAGCTCAACCAGGATGGGGACCACGCCTGTGAACAGCT
CCTCGCCTTTCGACACGCCGCCCTTGTCATCGTCGTCCTTATAATCGCCCTTATCATCGTCATCTTTGTA
ATCTCCTTTATCGTCGTCGTCCTTGTAGTCCATGGATCCGCGTGGTCTGATGATGTCAACGCCGCCCTTT
CCGCCGATTTTCAACGGACCCCGATGATTGGGATCGGGCGTGTAGCGCGAGTCCAGCGAGCCACCGTTGT
TATGCTTCTGGCCAAGAACGCCGCCCATGTTGCCGCCGCCGCTGCTGTTGATGTGCGTCTGGCCAAAGGT
GTAGTCGGATTTCTTGTAGCCCCCAGTGGGATAGGCCAGTGCCAGTTCCTGATCCTGTCGCTTGCTGCAG
CATTTGTTGCCCATTTTGATTCTCGAGGAAGTTCCTATTCTCTAGAA
